Addgene plasmid #64678: pEGFP-WRAP53beta-WD40domain
Purpose: Expresses the WD40 domain of WRAP53beta
Depositing lab: Marianne Farnebo. Depositing organization: Karolinska Institutet. Publication: The scaffold protein WRAP53beta orchestrates the ubiquitin response critical for DNA double-strand break repair. Henriksson S, Rassoolzadeh H, Hedstrom E, Coucoravas C, Julner A, Goldstein M, Imreh G, Zhivotovsky B, Kastan MB, Helleday T, Farnebo M. Genes Dev. 2014 Dec 15;28(24):2726-38. doi: 10.1101/gad.246546.114. PubMed 25512560.
Backbone
  Vector backbone: pEGFP-C1
  Backbone manufacturer: Clontech
  Backbone size w/o insert (bp): 4700
  Total vector size (bp): 5768
  Vector type: Mammalian Expression
Growth in bacteria
  Bacterial resistance: Kanamycin, 50 μg/mL
  Growth temperature: 37°C
  Growth strain: DH5alpha
  Copy number: High Copy
Gene/Insert
  Gene/Insert name: Wd40-encoding RNA antisense to P53 (alt name: WRAP53beta WD40domain)
  Species: H. sapiens (human)
  Insert size (bp): 1068
  Mutation: containing only WD40 domain of WRAP53beta
  GenBank ID: NM_001143992.1
  Entrez Gene: WRAP53 (a.k.a. DKCB3, TCAB1, WDR79)
  Promoter: CMV
  Tag / fusion protein: GFP (N terminal on backbone)
  Cloning method: Restriction Enzyme; 5′ cloning site EcoR1 (not destroyed); 3′ cloning site KpnI (not destroyed)
  Sequencing primers: 5′ pEGFPC1-for 5´-GATCACTCTCGGCATGGAC-3´; 3′ pEGFPC1-rev 5´-CATTTTATGTTTCAGGTTCAGGG-3’
Terms and licenses: Academic/Nonprofit Terms; Industry Terms: Not Available to Industry
How to cite: pEGFP-WRAP53beta-WD40domain was a gift from Marianne Farnebo (Addgene plasmid # 64678 ; http://n2t.net/addgene:64678 ; RRID:Addgene_64678)
