[The description below was written by a language model from this plasmid's Addgene catalogue record.]
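Description:
pEGFP-WRAP53beta-WD40domain is a mammalian expression plasmid built on the Clontech pEGFP-C1 backbone (about 4.7 kb), giving a total size of roughly 5.8 kb. It is maintained in E. coli as a high-copy plasmid under kanamycin selection. No feature table accompanies the record, so backbone elements beyond those listed in the catalogue fields (such as the origin of replication or polyadenylation signal) are not itemised here.

The payload is a 1068 bp fragment of human WRAP53 (also known as TCAB1 or WDR79), derived from the WRAP53beta transcript and truncated so that it encodes only the WD40 repeat domain of the protein. The fragment was inserted between the EcoRI and KpnI sites of the multiple cloning site, both of which remain intact, placing it downstream of and in frame with the backbone's EGFP coding sequence. Transcription is driven by the CMV promoter, a strong constitutive promoter in most mammalian cell lines, so transfected cells produce a fusion protein with GFP at the N terminus of the isolated WD40 domain.

WD40 domains typically act as protein–protein interaction platforms, and a GFP-tagged domain-only construct of this kind is suited to asking which functions of the full-length scaffold reside in that region, for example by following localisation through fluorescence microscopy or by pulling down interaction partners through the GFP tag. The associated publication concerns the role of WRAP53beta as a scaffold in the ubiquitin response during DNA double-strand break repair, which indicates the context in which this deletion construct was used, although the record does not detail specific experiments.
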