>Addgene plasmid #64678 | pEGFP-WRAP53beta-WD40domain | depositor partial sequence | sequence record 109078 | WD40 domain of WRAP53beta
TTCTCCCAGCTGCCTCGATTTCTCAGTGGTTCCTGGTCAGAGTTCAGCACCCAACCTGAGAACTTCTTGA
AAGGCTGTAAGTGGGCTCCTGACGGTTCCTGCATCTTGACCAATAGTGCTGATAACATCTTGCGAATTTA
TAACCTGCCCCCAGAGCTGTACCATGAGGGGGAGCAGGTGGAATATGCAGAAATGGTCCCTGTCCTTCGA
ATGGTGGAAGGTGATACCATCTATGATTACTGCTGGTATTCTCTGATGTCCTCAGCCCAGCCAGACACCT
CCTACGTGGCCAGCAGCAGCCGGGAGAACCCGATTCATATCTGGGACGCATTCACTGGAGAGCTCCGGGC
TTCCTTTCGCGCCTACAACCACCTGGATGAGCTGACGGCAGCCCATTCGCTCTGCTTCTCCCCGGATGGC
TCCCAGCTCTTCTGTGGCTTCAACCGGACTGTGCGTGTTTTTTCCACGGCCCGGCCTGGCCGAGACTGCG
AGGTCCGAGCCACATTTGCAAAAAAGCAGGGCCAGAGCGGCATCATCTCCTGCATAGCCTTCAGCCCAGC
CCAGCCCCTCTATGCCTGTGGCTCCTACGGCCGCTCCCTGGGTCTGTATGCCTGGGATGATGGCTCCCCT
CTCGCCTTGCTGGGAGGGCACCAAGGGGGCATCACCCACCTCTGCTTTCATCCCGATGGCAACCGCTTCT
TCTCAGGAGCCCGCAAGGATGCTGAGCTCCTGTGCTGGGATCTCCGGCAGTCTGGTTACCCACTGTGGTC
CCTGGGTCGAGAGGTGACCACCAATCAGCGCATCTACTTCGATCTGGACCCGACCGGGCAGTTCCTAGTG
AGTGGCAGCACGAGCGGGGCTGTCTCTGTGTGGGACACGGACGGGCCTGGCAATGATGGGAAGCCGGAGC
CCGTGTTGAGTTTTCTGCCCCAGAAGGACTGCACCAATGGCGTGAGCCTGCACCCTAGCCTGCCTCTCCT
GGCCACTGCCTCCGGTCAGCGTGTGTTTCCTGAGCCCACAGAGAGTGGGGACGAAGGAGAGGAGCTGGGC
CTTCCCTTGCTCTCCACG
