>Addgene plasmid #64678 | pEGFP-WRAP53beta-WD40domain | addgene partial sequence | sequence record 112964 | EGFP-C 5'-CATGGTCCTGCTGGAGTTCGTG-3'
GAGCTGTACAAGTCCGGACTCAGATCTCGAGCTCAAGCTTCGAATTCTATGTTCTCCCAGCTGCCTCGAT
TTCTCAGTGGTTCCTGGTCAGAGTTCAGCACCCAACCTGAGAACTTCTTGAAAGGCTGTAAGTGGGCTCC
TGACGGTTCCTGCATCTTGACCAATAGTGCTGATAACATCTTGCGAATTTATAACCTGCCCCCAGAGCTG
TACCATGAGGGGGAGCAGGTGGAATATGCAGAAATGGTCCCTGTCCTTCGAATGGTGGAAGGTGATACCA
TCTATGATTACTGCTGGTATTCTCTGATGTCCTCAGCCCAGCCAGACACCTCCTACGTGGCCAGCAGCAG
CCGGGAGAACCCGATTCATATCTGGGACGCATTCACTGGAGAGCTCCGGGCTTCCTTTCGCGCCTACAAC
CACCTGGATGAGCTGACGGCAGCCCATTCGCTCTGCTTCTCCCCGGATGGCTCCCAGCTCTTCTGTGGCT
TCAACCGGACTGTGCGTGTTTTTTCCACGGCCCGGCCTGGCCGAGACTGCGAGGTCCGAGCCACATTTGC
AAAAAAGCAGGGCCAGAGCGGCATCATCTCCTGCATAGCCTTCAGCCCAGCCCAGCCCCTCTATGCCTGT
GGCTCCTACGGCCGCTCCCTGGGTCTGTATGCCTGGGATGATGGCTCCCCTCTCGCCTTGCTGGGAGGGC
ACCAAGGGGGCATCACCCACCTCTGCTTTCATCCCGATGGCAACCGCTTCTTCTCAGGAGCCCGCAAGGA
TGCTGAGCTCCTGTGCTGGGATCTCCGGCAGTCTGGTTACCCACTGTGGTCCCTGGGTCGAGAGGTGACC
ACCAATCAGCGCATCTACTTCGATCTGGACCCGACCGGGCAGTTCCTAGTGAGTGGCAGCACGAGCGGG
