>Addgene plasmid #64678 | pEGFP-WRAP53beta-WD40domain | addgene partial sequence | sequence record 113703 | SV40pA-R 5'-GAAATTTGTGATGCTATTGC-3'
ACAACAACAATTGCATTCATTTTATGTTTCAGGTTCAGGGGGAGGTGTGGGAGGTTTTTTAAAGCAAGTA
AAACCTCTACAAATGTGGTATGGCTGATTATGATCAGTTATCTAGATCCGGTGGATCCCGGGCCCGCGGT
ACCTTACGTGGAGAGCAAGGGAAGGCCCAGCTCCTCTCCTTCGTCCCCACTCTCTGTGGGCTCAGGAAAC
ACACGCTGACCGGAGGCAGTGGCCAGGAGAGGCAGGCTAGGGTGCAGGCTCACGCCATTGGTGCAGTCCT
TCTGGGGCAGAAAACTCAACACGGGCTCCGGCTTCCCATCATTGCCAGGCCCGTCCGTGTCCCACACAGA
GACAGCCCCGCTCGTGCTGCCACTCACTAGGAACTGCCCGGTCGGGTCCAGATCGAAGTAGATGCGCTGA
TTGGTGGTCACCTCTCGACCCAGGGACCACAGTGGGTAACCAGACTGCCGGAGATCCCAGCACAGGAGCT
CAGCATCCTTGCGGGCTCCTGAGAAGAAGCGGTTGCCATCGGGATGAAAGCAGAGGTGGGTGATGCCCCC
TTGGTGCCCTCCCAGCAAGGCGAGAGGGGAGCCATCATCCCAGGCATACAGACCCAGGGAGCGGCCGTAG
GAGCCACAGGCATAGAGGGGCTGGGCTGGGCTGAAGGCTATGCAGGAGATGATGCCGCTCTGGCCCTGCT
TTTTTGCAAATGTGGCTCGGACCTCGCAGTCTCGGCCAGGCCGGGCCGTGGAAAAAACACGCACAGTCCG
GTTGAAGCCACAGAAGAGCTGGGAGCCATCCGGGGAGAAGCAGAGCGAATGGGCTGCCGTCAGCTCATCC
AGGTGGTTGTAGGCGCGAA
